Addgene plasmid #38235: pIS1-Eef25UTR-renilla
Depositing lab: David Sabatini. Depositing organization: Whitehead Institute for Biomedical Research. Publication: A unifying model for mTORC1-mediated regulation of mRNA translation. Thoreen CC, Chantranupong L, Keys HR, Wang T, Gray NS, Sabatini DM. Nature. 2012 May 2;485(7396):109-13. doi: 10.1038/nature11083. PubMed 22552098.
Backbone
  Vector backbone: pIS1
  Backbone size w/o insert (bp): 4000
  Total vector size (bp): 5000
  Modifications to backbone: Removed vector promoter and replaced with genomic promoter for mouse Eef2.
  Vector type: Mammalian Expression, Luciferase
Growth in bacteria
  Bacterial resistance: Ampicillin, 100 μg/mL
  Growth temperature: 37°C
  Growth strain: DH5alpha
  Copy number: Unknown
Gene/Insert
  Gene/Insert name: Eef2 5'UTR / Renilla (alt name: Eef2)
  Species: M. musculus (mouse)
  Insert size (bp): 2000
  Mutation: Eef2 5' UTR fused to renilla ORF
  Entrez Gene: Eef2 (a.k.a. Ef-2)
  Promoter: Endogenous Eef2
  Cloning method: Restriction Enzyme; 5′ cloning site Nco1 (not destroyed); 3′ cloning site Nhe1 (not destroyed)
  Sequencing primers: 5′ ctcgctgggtcctaggct; 3′ CATCCGTTTCCTTTGTTCTGG
Terms and licenses: Academic/Nonprofit Terms; Industry Terms: Not Available to Industry
How to cite: pIS1-Eef25UTR-renilla was a gift from David Sabatini (Addgene plasmid # 38235 ; http://n2t.net/addgene:38235 ; RRID:Addgene_38235)
