[The description below was written by a language model from this plasmid's Addgene catalogue record and pLannotate feature annotations shown in this document.]
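Description:
pIS1-Eef25UTR-renilla is a mammalian expression luciferase reporter built on the pIS1 backbone, designed to place Renilla luciferase under the transcriptional and translational control elements of mouse Eef2 (eukaryotic elongation factor 2). According to the catalogue entry, the vector's original promoter was removed and replaced with the genomic Eef2 promoter, and the Eef2 5′ UTR was fused directly to the Renilla open reading frame. The reporter mRNA should therefore start at the native Eef2 transcription start site and carry its authentic leader sequence. The plasmid is propagated in E. coli through a high-copy ColE1/pUC-type origin and selected with ampicillin via the β-lactamase gene and its own promoter. No mammalian selection marker is recorded.

The feature table, generated from the depositor's full sequence of about 4.5 kb (somewhat less than the rounded 5 kb listed in the catalogue), shows the Rluc coding sequence spanning the numbering origin. Downstream of it lie an SV40 polyadenylation signal and a small fragment of SV40 large T antigen, both annotated on the opposite strand. A fragment of the HSV thymidine kinase promoter is still detected upstream of the reporter, which suggests that the removal of the backbone promoter was partial. The roughly 1.1 kb between that fragment and the Rluc start is unannotated and presumably holds the Eef2 promoter and 5′ UTR, though the table does not label them.

The associated publication concerns mTORC1-mediated regulation of mRNA translation, so the construct is suited to transfection assays that use Renilla luciferase activity to measure how the Eef2 5′ UTR affects translation of the reporter mRNA.
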