Features (pLannotate 1.2.2; 7 found; start..end, strand, type, name):
    964..1085    -  polyA_signal   SV40 poly(A) signal: SV40 polyadenylation signal
   1108..1176    -  CDS            large T antigen (fragment): large T antigen from SV40 (simian virus 40)
   1218..1322    +  promoter       AmpR promoter: bla
   1323..2183    +  CDS            AmpR: β-lactamase; bla; confers resistance to ampicillin, carbenicillin, and related antibiotics
   2354..2942    +  rep_origin     ori: high-copy-number ColE1/pMB1/pBR322/pUC origin of replication
   3017..3344    +  promoter       HSV TK promoter (fragment): herpes simplex virus thymidine kinase promoter
   4471..893     +  CDS            Rluc (across the origin): luciferase from the anthozoan coelenterate Renilla reniformis (sea pansy)
>Addgene plasmid #38235 | pIS1-Eef25UTR-renilla | depositor full sequence | sequence record 79251 | From depositor
TAACTGGTCCGCAGTGGTGGGCCAGATGTAAACAAATGAATGTTCTTGATTCATTTATTAATTATTATGA
TTCAGAAAAACATGCAGAAAATGCTGTTATTTTTTTACATGGTAACGCGGCCTCTTCTTATTTATGGCGA
CATGTTGTGCCACATATTGAGCCAGTAGCGCGGTGTATTATACCAGACCTTATTGGTATGGGCAAATCAG
GCAAATCTGGTAATGGTTCTTATAGGTTACTTGATCATTACAAATATCTTACTGCATGGTTTGAACTTCT
TAATTTACCAAAGAAGATCATTTTTGTCGGCCATGATTGGGGTGCTTGTTTGGCATTTCATTATAGCTAT
GAGCATCAAGATAAGATCAAAGCAATAGTTCACGCTGAAAGTGTAGTAGATGTGATTGAATCATGGGATG
AATGGCCTGATATTGAAGAAGATATTGCGTTGATCAAATCTGAAGAAGGAGAAAAAATGGTTTTGGAGAA
TAACTTCTTCGTGGAAACCATGTTGCCATCAAAAATCATGAGAAAGTTAGAACCAGAAGAATTTGCAGCA
TATCTTGAACCATTCAAAGAGAAAGGTGAAGTTCGTCGTCCAACATTATCATGGCCTCGTGAAATCCCGT
TAGTAAAAGGTGGTAAACCTGACGTTGTACAAATTGTTAGGAATTATAATGCTTATCTACGTGCAAGTGA
TGATTTACCAAAAATGTTTATTGAATCGGACCCAGGATTCTTTTCCAATGCTATTGTTGAAGGTGCCAAG
AAGTTTCCTAATACTGAATTTGTCAAAGTAAAAGGTCTTCATTTTTCGCAAGAAGATGCACCTGATGAAA
TGGGAAAATATATCAAATCGTTCGTTGAGCGAGTTCTCAAAAATGAACAATAATTCTAGGAGCTCTATAC
CGGTCTCGATATCACTACTAGTGTTCTAGAGCGGCCGCTTCGAGCAGACATGATAAGATACATTGATGAG
TTTGGACAAACCACAACTAGAATGCAGTGAAAAAAATGCTTTATTTGTGAAATTTGTGATGCTATTGCTT
TATTTGTAACCATTATAAGCTGCAATAAACAAGTTAACAACAACAATTGCATTCATTTTATGTTTCAGGT
TCAGGGGGAGGTGTGGGAGGTTTTTTAAAGCAAGTAAAACCTCTACAAATGTGGTAAAATCGATAAGGAT
CCAGGTGGCACTTTTCGGGGAAATGTGCGCGGAACCCCTATTTGTTTATTTTTCTAAATACATTCAAATA
TGTATCCGCTCATGAGACAATAACCCTGATAAATGCTTCAATAATATTGAAAAAGGAAGAGTATGAGTAT
TCAACATTTCCGTGTCGCCCTTATTCCCTTTTTTGCGGCATTTTGCCTTCCTGTTTTTGCTCACCCAGAA
ACGCTGGTGAAAGTAAAAGATGCTGAAGATCAGTTGGGTGCACGAGTGGGTTACATCGAACTGGATCTCA
ACAGCGGTAAGATCCTTGAGAGTTTTCGCCCCGAAGAACGTTTTCCAATGATGAGCACTTTTAAAGTTCT
GCTATGTGGCGCGGTATTATCCCGTATTGACGCCGGGCAAGAGCAACTCGGTCGCCGCATACACTATTCT
CAGAATGACTTGGTTGAGTACTCACCAGTCACAGAAAAGCATCTTACGGATGGCATGACAGTAAGAGAAT
TATGCAGTGCTGCCATAACCATGAGTGATAACACTGCGGCCAACTTACTTCTGACAACGATCGGAGGACC
GAAGGAGCTAACCGCTTTTTTGCACAACATGGGGGATCATGTAACTCGCCTTGATCGTTGGGAACCGGAG
CTGAATGAAGCCATACCAAACGACGAGCGTGACACCACGATGCCTGTAGCAATGGCAACAACGTTGCGCA
AACTATTAACTGGCGAACTACTTACTCTAGCTTCCCGGCAACAATTAATAGACTGGATGGAGGCGGATAA
AGTTGCAGGACCACTTCTGCGCTCGGCCCTTCCGGCTGGCTGGTTTATTGCTGATAAATCTGGAGCCGGT
GAGCGTGGGTCTCGCGGTATCATTGCAGCACTGGGGCCAGATGGTAAGCCCTCCCGTATCGTAGTTATCT
ACACGACGGGGAGTCAGGCAACTATGGATGAACGAAATAGACAGATCGCTGAGATAGGTGCCTCACTGAT
TAAGCATTGGTAACTGTCAGACCAAGTTTACTCATATATACTTTAGATTGATTTAAAACTTCATTTTTAA
TTTAAAAGGATCTAGGTGAAGATCCTTTTTGATAATCTCATGACCAAAATCCCTTAACGTGAGTTTTCGT
TCCACTGAGCGTCAGACCCCGTAGAAAAGATCAAAGGATCTTCTTGAGATCCTTTTTTTCTGCGCGTAAT
CTGCTGCTTGCAAACAAAAAAACCACCGCTACCAGCGGTGGTTTGTTTGCCGGATCAAGAGCTACCAACT
CTTTTTCCGAAGGTAACTGGCTTCAGCAGAGCGCAGATACCAAATACTGTTCTTCTAGTGTAGCCGTAGT
TAGGCCACCACTTCAAGAACTCTGTAGCACCGCCTACATACCTCGCTCTGCTAATCCTGTTACCAGTGGC
TGCTGCCAGTGGCGATAAGTCGTGTCTTACCGGGTTGGACTCAAGACGATAGTTACCGGATAAGGCGCAG
CGGTCGGGCTGAACGGGGGGTTCGTGCACACAGCCCAGCTTGGAGCGAACGACCTACACCGAACTGAGAT
ACCTACAGCGTGAGCTATGAGAAAGCGCCACGCTTCCCGAAGGGAGAAAGGCGGACAGGTATCCGGTAAG
CGGCAGGGTCGGAACAGGAGAGCGCACGAGGGAGCTTCCAGGGGGAAACGCCTGGTATCTTTATAGTCCT
GTCGGGTTTCGCCACCTCTGACTTGAGCGTCGATTTTTGTGATGCTCGTCAGGGGGGCGGAGCCTATGGA
AAAACGCCAGCAACGCGGCCTTTTTACGGTTCCTGGCCTTTTGCTGGCCTTTTGCTCACATGGCTCGACA
GATCTAAATGAGTCTTCGGACCTCGCGGGGGCCGCTTAAGCGGTGGTTAGGGTTTGTCTGACGCGGGGGG
AGGGGGAAGGAACGAAACACTCTCATTCGGAGGCGGCTCGGGGTTTGGTCTTGGTGGCCACGGGCACGCA
GAAGAGCGCCGCGATCCTCTTAAGCACCCCCCCGCCCTCCGTGGAGGCGGGGGTTTGGTCGGCGGGTGGT
AACTGGCGGGCCGCTGACTCGGGCGGGTCGCGCGCCCCAGAGTGTGACCTTTTCGGTCTGCTCGCAGACC
CCCGGGCGGCGCCGCCGCGGCGGCGACGGGCTCGCTGGGTCCTAGGCTCCATGGCATATGACTAGTTGAG
ACAGGGTTTCTCTGTGTAGCCCTGGCTGTCCTGGAACTCACTCTGTAGACCAGCCTGGCCTCGAACTCAG
AAATTGGCCTGCCTCTGTCTCTGCTGGGATTAAAGGCATGCACCACCAACGCCCCGCCTTTTTGTTTGTT
TTTAAGATAGGGTTTCTTGATTTAGCCTTGTCTGTCATGGAACTCACTCTGTAGACCAGGTTAGCCTTGA
ACAAAGATCTCCTGTCTTTGCCTTCTAAATGCTGGGATTAAAGGCGTGCACCACTACTGTCTGCCTTTTG
TTTTGGTTTTATCATAATTGTTGCATTTTTGCCCGCAGGAGGATCAGGAATTCAAGGACAACCTCTACAG
CCAACCCAGTTGAGGGCCAGCCTGTTCTATCGAGATCCTGTCTCCGGACAAAAAAAGTTTCATGAGAGCG
TGGTGTGTTGGCACAGTCTTTTAGTCCGAGCACTGACGCAGTAGATTAAGGCAGATCTTCATGATTTGGT
GCGGTCCTGGGCTGCATCCAAAGACCTTGTTTCCAAAACAAACAAACGAAAAAGTGTAATAAAAATACAA
GCAAGGTTTTGCAGAAATAAATCTGTGGCCTCAAGGGTCCCTTTCTCCAGCTTTTCCCAGAGGTGTCAAA
TTACATAACAGTCTCAAACCCAGGAAATTGAACTTTGGCACAACCCACTGACCGGTCCGAATTTCAAAGT
CTTTTTCCTATTGACCTACAAGGTTTTCAAGAATCATGTTGTAAGCAACTGTGTTCTGAGGAATCTATGT
TTAAAAACCCACCCGTGGATCTTGGCCCAGGGTCCAGAGACTGAGCTAGCCACGCCCCGGCCGCGCCGCA
GCCACTCCCACGGCAGTTCAAGTGTTAAGTCCCAAAGACCGCGCTCTGTGCATGCGCAGACCCGTCCACA
GCTGGCTCCTAGCCAACCCGGCCGGACGAGCACCCGGCGCCGTCACGTGACGCACCCAACCGGCGTCGAC
CTATAAAAGGCCGGGCGTTGACGTCAGCGGTCTCTTCCGCCGCAGCCGCCGCCATCGTCGGCGCGCTTCC
CTGTTCACCTCTGACTCTGAGAATCCGTCGCCATCCGCCACCGGCGCGCCGCTAGCCACCATGACTTCGA
AAGTTTATGATCCAGAACAAAGGAAACGGATGA
