>Addgene plasmid #38235 | pIS1-Eef25UTR-renilla | addgene partial sequence | sequence record 51138 | Rluc-R 5'-TTTACATCTGGCCCACCACT-3'
TGTTCTGGATCATAAACTTTCGAAGTCATGGTGGCTAGCGGCGCGCCGGTGGCGGATGGCGACGGATTCT
CAGAGTCAGAGGTGAACAGGGAAGCGCGCCGACGATGGCGGCGGCTGCGGCGGAAGAGACCGCTGACGTC
AACGCCCGGCCTTTTATAGGTCGACGCCGGTTGGGTGCGTCACGTGACGGCGCCGGGTGCTCGTCCGGCC
GGGTTGGCTAGGAGCCAGCTGTGGACGGGTCTGCGCATGCACAGAGCGCGGTCTTTGGGACTTAACACTT
GAACTGCCGTGGGAGTGGCTGCGGCGCGGCCGGGGCGTGGCTAGCTCAGTCTCTGGACCCTGGGCCAAGA
TCCACGGGTGGGTTTTTAAACATAGATTCCTCAGAACACAGTTGCTTACAACATGATTCTTGAAAACCTT
GTAGGTCAATAGGAAAAAGACTTTGAAATTCGGACCGGTCAGTGGGTTGTGCCAAAGTTCAATTTCCTGG
GTTTGAGACTGTTATGTAATTTGACACCTCTGGGAAAAGCTGGAGAAAGGGACCCTTGAGGCCACAGATT
TATTTCTGCAAAACCTTGCTTGTATTTTTATTACACTTTTTCGTTTGTTTGTTTTGGAAACAAGGTCTTT
GGATGCAGCCCAGGACCGCACCAAATCATGAAGATCTGCCTTAATCTACTGCGTCAGTGCTCGGACTAAA
AGACTGTGCCAACACACCACGCTCTCATGAAACTTTTTTTGTCCGGAGACAGGATCTCGATAGAACAGGC
TGGCCCTCAACTGGGTTGGCTGTAGAGGTTGT
